>Addgene plasmid #242750 | pLV-Puro-CMV-EPB41L4A-AS1-unspliced MUT | addgene full sequence | sequence record 487457 | Addgene NGS Result
AATGTAGTCTTATGCAATACTCTTGTAGTCTTGCAACATGGTAACGATGAGTTAGCAACATGCCTTACAA
GGAGAGAAAAAGCACCGTGCATGCCGATTGGTGGAAGTAAGGTGGTACGATCGTGCCTTATTAGGAAGGC
AACAGACGGGTCTGACATGGATTGGACGAACCACTGAATTGCCGCATTGCAGAGATATTGTATTTAAGTG
CCTAGCTCGATACATAAACGGGTCTCTCTGGTTAGACCAGATCTGAGCCTGGGAGCTCTCTGGCTAACTA
GGGAACCCACTGCTTAAGCCTCAATAAAGCTTGCCTTGAGTGCTTCAAGTAGTGTGTGCCCGTCTGTTGT
GTGACTCTGGTAACTAGAGATCCCTCAGACCCTTTTAGTCAGTGTGGAAAATCTCTAGCAGTGGCGCCCG
AACAGGGACTTGAAAGCGAAAGGGAAACCAGAGGAGCTCTCTCGACGCAGGACTCGGCTTGCTGAAGCGC
GCACGGCAAGAGGCGAGGGGCGGCGACTGGTGAGTACGCCAAAAATTTTGACTAGCGGAGGCTAGAAGGA
GAGAGATGGGTGCGAGAGCGTCAGTATTAAGCGGGGGAGAATTAGATCGCGATGGGAAAAAATTCGGTTA
AGGCCAGGGGGAAAGAAAAAATATAAATTAAAACATATAGTATGGGCAAGCAGGGAGCTAGAACGATTCG
CAGTTAATCCTGGCCTGTTAGAAACATCAGAAGGCTGTAGACAAATACTGGGACAGCTACAACCATCCCT
TCAGACAGGATCAGAAGAACTTAGATCATTATATAATACAGTAGCAACCCTCTATTGTGTGCATCAAAGG
ATAGAGATAAAAGACACCAAGGAAGCTTTAGACAAGATAGAGGAAGAGCAAAACAAAAGTAAGACCACCG
CACAGCAAGCGGCCGCTGATCTTCAGACCTGGAGGAGGAGATATGAGGGACAATTGGAGAAGTGAATTAT
ATAAATATAAAGTAGTAAAAATTGAACCATTAGGAGTAGCACCCACCAAGGCAAAGAGAAGAGTGGTGCA
GAGAGAAAAAAGAGCAGTGGGAATAGGAGCTTTGTTCCTTGGGTTCTTGGGAGCAGCAGGAAGCACTATG
GGCGCAGCGTCAATGACGCTGACGGTACAGGCCAGACAATTATTGTCTGGTATAGTGCAGCAGCAGAACA
ATTTGCTGAGGGCTATTGAGGCGCAACAGCATCTGTTGCAACTCACAGTCTGGGGCATCAAGCAGCTCCA
GGCAAGAATCCTGGCTGTGGAAAGATACCTAAAGGATCAACAGCTCCTGGGGATTTGGGGTTGCTCTGGA
AAACTCATTTGCACCACTGCTGTGCCTTGGAATGCTAGTTGGAGTAATAAATCTCTGGAACAGATTTGGA
ATCACACGACCTGGATGGAGTGGGACAGAGAAATTAACAATTACACAAGCTTAATACACTCCTTAATTGA
AGAATCGCAAAACCAGCAAGAAAAGAATGAACAAGAATTATTGGAATTAGATAAATGGGCAAGTTTGTGG
AATTGGTTTAACATAACAAATTGGCTGTGGTATATAAAATTATTCATAATGATAGTAGGAGGCTTGGTAG
GTTTAAGAATAGTTTTTGCTGTACTTTCTATAGTGAATAGAGTTAGGCAGGGATATTCACCATTATCGTT
TCAGACCCACCTCCCAACCCCGAGGGGACCCGACAGGCCCGAAGGAATAGAAGAAGAAGGTGGAGAGAGA
GACAGAGACAGATCCATTCGATTAGTGAACGGATCTCGACGGTATCGCTAGCTTTTAAAAGAAAAGGGGG
GATTGGGGGGTACAGTGCAGGGGAAAGAATAGTAGACATAATAGCAACAGACATACAAACTAAAGAATTA
CAAAAACAAATTACAAAAATTCAAAATTTTACTAGTGATTATCGGATCAACTTTGTATAGAAAAGTTGTA
GTTATTAATAGTAATCAATTACGGGGTCATTAGTTCATAGCCCATATATGGAGTTCCGCGTTACATAACT
TACGGTAAATGGCCCGCCTGGCTGACCGCCCAACGACCCCCGCCCATTGACGTCAATAATGACGTATGTT
CCCATAGTAACGCCAATAGGGACTTTCCATTGACGTCAATGGGTGGAGTATTTACGGTAAACTGCCCACT
TGGCAGTACATCAAGTGTATCATATGCCAAGTACGCCCCCTATTGACGTCAATGACGGTAAATGGCCCGC
CTGGCATTATGCCCAGTACATGACCTTATGGGACTTTCCTACTTGGCAGTACATCTACGTATTAGTCATC
GCTATTACCATGGTGATGCGGTTTTGGCAGTACATCAATGGGCGTGGATAGCGGTTTGACTCACGGGGAT
TTCCAAGTCTCCACCCCATTGACGTCAATGGGAGTTTGTTTTGGCACCAAAATCAACGGGACTTTCCAAA
ATGTCGTAACAACTCCGCCCCATTGACGCAAATGGGCGGTAGGCGTGTACGGTGGGAGGTCTATATAAGC
AGAGCTGGTTTAGTGAACCGTCAGATCCAAGTTTGTACAAAAAAGCAGGCTTCCTTTCTTCCTTTTGGTG
CGAGCTTGCTGTGGTTTTTGCTCTGGGTCCTCTGGGATGGCGCCTGGCTGTGGCCGCGTGGTCTCTCACG
CAGGGGCGCCGGGCGGGGGAACGCGGCCACCCTGAGTCTGGTGAGTCGACTGCGGCGGCCTGTGTCCGAA
GTGTCCGGGGCCGTGAACAAGGGCAGCGGCCTGGCCTCAGGCCTGCGTTCCCACGTTTGGAAACGGGGAG
CTTCGTCGATTTGTGTTTACATCATCGACTATGCCAGGGAGTTCTCCAGATAAGCCTGGTTTTATTTTCG
TCAGTGAAAAGGCCTTACCGTATAACTGACTTTATGCTTGCCCTGCCCCCGTATAAAATACCTTAGAAGT
AGAGTGCCTGGTTACAGCTGTTTCCACGTGCGGTGCTCGTCGGGAGTGATCACCTACCCTACAGGTGAGT
TTTCACGTTCGTGCAAGACCAGTCGCCATTTAAAACGCATCGCATTTCACTTTTCATTATTAAGTCGGAT
TTTAAATCGTGAGAAAATTTCTCTGAAATGTATTGTCCGTTTTTAGGCTGTAATCGGCATTACTGTCAGC
CAGTCAGCAACCTTATGCCATAAAGCCTACCTCACGCAGTGTCAGCCTTTGTGTTGCCCATTCACTTTGG
AAACTAGTGAATGTGGTGTCAAAAAAGGCGTAAATTAAACGCTTTGCAGCCTTTTCCTGCCCTTAAATTT
GATACCTTTGGTGTAGGAGCTGCATAAGTAACAGTTGCTGCTTTTACGTTTCCACGCGTGATCTTGACCC
TGCTAGCCTTAAGTGTATGGTTTCTCTTAGCCAGTTCTAATTTTTGTTCAGGTGGAAGATGGATGCCTGA
AGTGTAGACTGCTGCTAGCTGAATACCATCTGGGAGCATAAAGGTGACCTGAAGGTAGGGTGATATGTCT
TAAAGCACTTTGTAATGGGAATTTTTATCACCTTTTAAATTGGGGTTCCTTCTCTAGTGAGTTTTAATGT
CAGTGGTACATTCGTAGTGTTGCTCTGTCTGTAGCTATTAAGGTGAGTTAATAAATGGGATAGCCTCCAC
AGCTTATTTTTGGGAAGGTTTTGCTGATACTTCCTGAGAAGCCCAGGGAAATAAATACGCATAGTACTGG
CATTCTGCATCTCTTTAAGATTTGTTTTTATGTGTAGTAATTGAGTTTTTTAAAAGCTTGTGAAATCGCA
GGCATATTACCAAGTTCTTGATTAAAATGTAATACAAAAATATTTGCTGTCGAATTGAGTACTTTATTTT
TTCTCTTAGGATGTCCTTGGTGAGGATTTTGAAAATTTGATCTTCACAAGAGTTGCCTGGATCATTTGAA
ATTTCTGGGAGTCTGAGGAGTACTGACATAATTACCTGCTGGAGTCTGTAAATACACATTTAAGACAGTG
AGGATGTGAATAAATATATTAATGCACTTACCCAGCTTTCTTGTACAAAGTGGTGATAATCGAATTCCGA
TAATCAACCTCTGGATTACAAAATTTGTGAAAGATTGACTGGTATTCTTAACTATGTTGCTCCTTTTACG
CTATGTGGATACGCTGCTTTAATGCCTTTGTATCATGCTATTGCTTCCCGTATGGCTTTCATTTTCTCCT
CCTTGTATAAATCCTGGTTGCTGTCTCTTTATGAGGAGTTGTGGCCCGTTGTCAGGCAACGTGGCGTGGT
GTGCACTGTGTTTGCTGACGCAACCCCCACTGGTTGGGGCATTGCCACCACCTGTCAGCTCCTTTCCGGG
ACTTTCGCTTTCCCCCTCCCTATTGCCACGGCGGAACTCATCGCCGCCTGCCTTGCCCGCTGCTGGACAG
GGGCTCGGCTGTTGGGCACTGACAATTCCGTGGTGTTGTCGGGGAAGCTGACGTCCTTTCCATGGCTGCT
CGCCTGTGTTGCCACCTGGATTCTGCGCGGGACGTCCTTCTGCTACGTCCCTTCGGCCCTCAATCCAGCG
GACCTTCCTTCCCGCGGCCTGCTGCCGGCTCTGCGGCCTCTTCCGCGTCTTCGCCTTCGCCCTCAGACGA
GTCGGATCTCCCTTTGGGCCGCCTCCCCGCATCGGGAATTCCCGCGGTTCGAATTCTACCGGGTAGGGGA
GGCGCTTTTCCCAAGGCAGTCTGGAGCATGCGCTTTAGCAGCCCCGCTGGGCACTTGGCGCTACACAAGT
GGCCTCTGGCCTCGCACACATTCCACATCCACCGGTAGGCGCCAACCGGCTCCGTTCTTTGGTGGCCCCT
TCGCGCCACCTTCTACTCCTCCCCTAGTCAGGAAGTTCCCCCCCGCCCCGCAGCTCGCGTCGTGCAGGAC
GTGACAAATGGAAGTAGCACGTCTCACTAGTCTCGTGCAGATGGACAGCACCGCTGAGCAATGGAAGCGG
GTAGGCCTTTGGGGCAGCGGCCAATAGCAGCTTTGCTCCTTCGCTTTCTGGGCTCAGAGGCTGGGAAGGG
GTGGGTCCGGGGGCGGGCTCAGGGGCGGGCTCAGGGGCGGGGCGGGCGCCCGAAGGTCCTCCGGAGGCCC
GGCATTCTGCACGCTTCAAAAGCGCACGTCTGCCGCGCTGTTCTCCTCTTCCTCATCTCCGGGCCTTTCG
ACCTCACGTGGCCACCATGACCGAGTACAAGCCCACGGTGCGCCTCGCCACCCGCGACGACGTCCCCAGG
GCCGTACGCACCCTCGCCGCCGCGTTCGCCGACTACCCCGCCACGCGCCACACCGTCGATCCGGACCGCC
ACATCGAGCGGGTCACCGAGCTGCAAGAACTCTTCCTCACGCGCGTCGGGCTCGACATCGGCAAGGTGTG
GGTCGCGGACGACGGCGCCGCGGTGGCGGTCTGGACCACGCCGGAGAGCGTCGAAGCGGGGGCGGTGTTC
GCCGAGATCGGCCCGCGCATGGCCGAGTTGAGCGGTTCCCGGCTGGCCGCGCAGCAACAGATGGAAGGCC
TCCTGGCGCCGCACCGGCCCAAGGAGCCCGCGTGGTTCCTGGCCACCGTCGGCGTCTCGCCCGACCACCA
GGGCAAGGGTCTGGGCAGCGCCGTCGTGCTCCCCGGAGTGGAGGCGGCCGAGCGCGCCGGGGTGCCCGCC
TTCCTGGAGACCTCCGCGCCCCGCAACCTCCCCTTCTACGAGCGGCTCGGCTTCACCGTCACCGCCGACG
TCGAGGTGCCCGAAGGACCGCGCACCTGGTGCATGACCCGCAAGCCCGGTGCCTGAGGTACCTTTAAGAC
CAATGACTTACAAGGCAGCTGTAGATCTTAGCCACTTTTTAAAAGAAAAGGGGGGACTGGAAGGGCTAAT
TCACTCCCAACGAAGACAAGATCTGCTTTTTGCTTGTACTGGGTCTCTCTGGTTAGACCAGATCTGAGCC
TGGGAGCTCTCTGGCTAACTAGGGAACCCACTGCTTAAGCCTCAATAAAGCTTGCCTTGAGTGCTTCAAG
TAGTGTGTGCCCGTCTGTTGTGTGACTCTGGTAACTAGAGATCCCTCAGACCCTTTTAGTCAGTGTGGAA
AATCTCTAGCAGTAGTAGTTCATGTCATCTTATTATTCAGTATTTATAACTTGCAAAGAAATGAATATCA
GAGAGTGAGAGGAACTTGTTTATTGCAGCTTATAATGGTTACAAATAAAGCAATAGCATCACAAATTTCA
CAAATAAAGCATTTTTTTCACTGCATTCTAGTTGTGGTTTGTCCAAACTCATCAATGTATCTTATCATGT
CTGGCTCTAGCTATCCCGCCCCTAACTCCGCCCATCCCGCCCCTAACTCCGCCCAGTTCCGCCCATTCTC
CGCCCCATGGCTGACTAATTTTTTTTATTTATGCAGAGGCCGAGGCCGCCTCGGCCTCTGAGCTATTCCA
GAAGTAGTGAGGAGGCTTTTTTGGAGGCCTAGGGACGTACCCAATTCGCCCTATAGTGAGTCGTATTACG
CGCGCTCACTGGCCGTCGTTTTACAACGTCGTGACTGGGAAAACCCTGGCGTTACCCAACTTAATCGCCT
TGCAGCACATCCCCCTTTCGCCAGCTGGCGTAATAGCGAAGAGGCCCGCACCGATCGCCCTTCCCAACAG
TTGCGCAGCCTGAATGGCGAATGGG
[124 nt withheld, positions 6676-6799]
C
[91 nt withheld, positions 6801-6891]
A
[49 nt withheld, positions 6893-6941]
CCTTTGACGTTGGAGTCCACGTTCTTT
[37 nt withheld, positions 6969-7005]
ACCCTATCTCGGTCTATTCTTTTGATTTATAAGGGATTTTGCCGATTTCGGCCTATTGGTTAAAAAATGA
GCTGATTTAACAAAAATTTAACGCGAATTTTAACAAAATATTAACGCTTACAATTTAGGTGGCACTTTTC
GGGGAAATGTGCGCGGAACCCCTATTTGTTTATTTTTCTAAATACATTCAAATATGTATCCGCTCATGAG
ACAATAACCCTGATAAATGCTTCAATAATATTGAAAAAGGAAGAGTATGAGTATTCAACATTTCCGTGTC
GCCCTTATTCCCTTTTTTGCGGCATTTTGCCTTCCTGTTTTTGCTCACCCAGAAACGCTGGTGAAAGTAA
AAGATGCTGAAGATCAGTTGGGTGCACGAGTGGGTTACATCGAACTGGATCTCAACAGCGGTAAGATCCT
TGAGAGTTTTCGCCCCGAAGAACGTTTTCCAATGATGAGCACTTTTAAAGTTCTGCTATGTGGCGCGGTA
TTATCCCGTATTGACGCCGGGCAAGAGCAACTCGGTCGCCGCATACACTATTCTCAGAATGACTTGGTTG
AGTACTCACCAGTCACAGAAAAGCATCTTACGGATGGCATGACAGTAAGAGAATTATGCAGTGCTGCCAT
AACCATGAGTGATAACACTGCGGCCAACTTACTTCTGACAACGATCGGAGGACCGAAGGAGCTAACCGCT
TTTTTGCACAACATGGGGGATCATGTAACTCGCCTTGATCGTTGGGAACCGGAGCTGAATGAAGCCATAC
CAAACGACGAGCGTGACACCACGATGCCTGTAGCAATGGCAACAACGTTGCGCAAACTATTAACTGGCGA
ACTACTTACTCTAGCTTCCCGGCAACAATTAATAGACTGGATGGAGGCGGATAAAGTTGCAGGACCACTT
CTGCGCTCGGCCCTTCCGGCTGGCTGGTTTATTGCTGATAAATCTGGAGCCGGTGAGCGTGGGTCTCGCG
GTATCATTGCAGCACTGGGGCCAGATGGTAAGCCCTCCCGTATCGTAGTTATCTACACGACGGGGAGTCA
GGCAACTATGGATGAACGAAATAGACAGATCGCTGAGATAGGTGCCTCACTGATTAAGCATTGGTAACTG
TCAGACCAAGTTTACTCATATATACTTTAGATTGATTTAAAACTTCATTTTTAATTTAAAAGGATCTAGG
TGAAGATCCTTTTTGATAATCTCATGACCAAAATCCCTTAACGTGAGTTTTCGTTCCACTGAGCGTCAGA
CCCCGTAGAAAAGATCAAAGGATCTTCTTGAGATCCTTTTTTTCTGCGCGTAATCTGCTGCTTGCAAACA
AAAAAACCACCGCTACCAGCGGTGGTTTGTTTGCCGGATCAAGAGCTACCAACTCTTTTTCCGAAGGTAA
CTGGCTTCAGCAGAGCGCAGATACCAAATACTGTTCTTCTAGTGTAGCCGTAGTTAGGCCACCACTTCAA
GAACTCTGTAGCACCGCCTACATACCTCGCTCTGCTAATCCTGTTACCAGTGGCTGCTGCCAGTGGCGAT
AAGTCGTGTCTTACCGGGTTGGACTCAAGACGATAGTTACCGGATAAGGCGCAGCGGTCGGGCTGAACGG
GGGGTTCGTGCACACAGCCCAGCTTGGAGCGAACGACCTACACCGAACTGAGATACCTACAGCGTGAGCT
ATGAGAAAGCGCCACGCTTCCCGAAGAGAGAAAGGCGGACAGGTATCCGGTAAGCGGCAGGGTCGGAACA
GGAGAGCGCACGAGGGAGCTTCCAGGGGGAAACGCCTGGTATCTTTATAGTCCTGTCGGGTTTCGCCACC
TCTGACTTGAGCGTCGATTTTTGTGATGCTCGTCAGGGGGGCGGAGCCTATGGAAAAACGCCAGCAACGC
GGCCTTTTTACGGTTCCTGGCCTTTTGCTGGCCTTTTGCTCACATATTCTTTCCTGCGTTATCCCCTGAT
TCTGTGGATAACCGTATTACCGCCTTTGAGTGAGCTGATACCGCTCGCCGCAGCCGAACGACCGAGCGCA
GCGAGTCAGTGAGCGAGGAAGCGGAAGAGCGCCCAATACGCAAACCGCCTCTCCCCGCGCGTTGGCCGAT
TCATTAATGCAGCTGGCACGACAGGTTTCCCGACTGGAAAGCGGGCAGTGAGCGCAACGCAATTAATGTG
AGTTAGCTCACTCATTAGGCACCCCAGGCTTTACACTTTATGCTTCCGGCTCGTATGTTGTGTGGAATTG
TGAGCGGATAACAATTTCACACAGGAAACAGCTATGACCATGATTACGCCAAGCGCGCAATTAACCCTCA
CTAAAGGGAACAAAAGCTGGAGCTGCAAGCTT
Features (pLannotate 1.2.2; 31 found; start..end, strand, type, name):
      3..229     +  promoter       RSV promoter: Rous sarcoma virus enhancer/promoter
    230..410     +  LTR            5' LTR (truncated): truncated 5' long terminal repeat (LTR) from HIV-1
    457..582     +  misc_feature   HIV-1 Ψ: packaging signal of human immunodeficiency virus type 1
    566..929     +  CDS            HIV-1 gag (fragment): gag protein from human immunodeficiency virus 1; gag
   1075..1308    +  misc_feature   RRE: The Rev response element (RRE) of HIV-1 allows for Rev-dependent mRNA export from the nucleus to the cytoplasm.
   1685..1785    +  CDS            Rev (fragment): human immunodeficiency virus 1 (HIV-1) Rev protein; rev; enhances nuclear export of unspliced and incompletely spliced viral mRNAs
   1803..1920    +  misc_feature   cPPT/CTS: central polypurine tract and central termination sequence of HIV-1
   1938..1958    +  protein_bind   attB4: mutant version of attB; core recombination site for the Gateway® BP reaction BP Clonase™
   2019..2322    +  enhancer       CMV enhancer: human cytomegalovirus immediate early enhancer
   2323..2526    +  promoter       CMV promoter: human cytomegalovirus (CMV) immediate early promoter
   2548..2568    +  protein_bind   attB1: mutant version of attB; core recombination site for the Gateway® BP reaction BP Clonase™
   3193..3325    +  ncRNA          SNORA13: Accession: RF00396 - Small nucleolar RNA SNORA13
   4020..4044    -  protein_bind   attB2: mutant version of attB; recombination site for the Gateway® BP reaction BP Clonase™
   4062..4650    +  misc_feature   WPRE: woodchuck hepatitis virus posttranscriptional regulatory element
   4681..5180    +  promoter       PGK promoter: mouse phosphoglycerate kinase 1 promoter
   5197..5796    +  CDS            PuroR: puromycin N-acetyltransferase; pac from Streptomyces alboniger; confers resistance to puromycin
   5786..5866    +  CDS            nef (fragment): NEF_HV1Z2 - Experimental evidence at protein level: Swiss-Prot protein existence level 1. Extracellular Nef protein targets CD4(+) T-lymphocytes for apoptosis by interacting with CXCR4 surface receptors. From Human immunodeficiency virus type 1 group M subtype D (isolate Z2/CDC-Z34) (HIV-1).
   5868..6101    +  LTR            3' LTR (ΔU3): self-inactivating 3' long terminal repeat (LTR) from HIV-1
   6173..6294    +  polyA_signal   SV40 poly(A) signal: SV40 polyadenylation signal
   6334..6469    +  rep_origin     SV40 ori: SV40 origin of replication
   6490..6508    -  promoter       T7 promoter: promoter for bacteriophage T7 RNA polymerase
   6516..6671    +  CDS            lacZα (fragment): LacZα fragment of β-galactosidase; lacZ fragment
   6676..7104    +  rep_origin     f1 ori (sequence partly withheld): f1 bacteriophage origin of replication; arrow indicates direction of (+) strand synthesis
   7157..7261    +  promoter       AmpR promoter: bla
   7262..8122    +  CDS            AmpR: β-lactamase; bla; confers resistance to ampicillin, carbenicillin, and related antibiotics
   8293..8881    +  rep_origin     ori: high-copy-number ColE1/pMB1/pBR322/pUC origin of replication
   9064..9156    +  CDS            lacI (fragment): lac repressor; lacI; The lac repressor binds to the lac operator to inhibit transcription in E. coli. This inhibition can be relieved by adding lactose or isopropyl-β-D-thiogalactopyranoside (IPTG).
   9169..9190    +  protein_bind   CAP binding site: CAP binding activates transcription in the presence of cAMP. E. coli catabolite activator protein
   9205..9235    +  promoter       lac promoter: promoter for the E. coli lac operon
   9243..9259    +  protein_bind   lac operator: The lac repressor binds to the lac operator to inhibit transcription in E. coli. This inhibition can be relieved by adding lactose or isopropyl-β-D-thiogalactopyranoside (IPTG). lac repressor encoded by lacI
   9304..9322    +  promoter       T3 promoter: promoter for bacteriophage T3 RNA polymerase
