[The description below was written by a language model from this plasmid's Addgene catalogue record and pLannotate feature annotations shown in this document.]
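Description:
pLV-Puro-CMV-EPB41L4A-AS1-unspliced MUT is a third-generation-style, self-inactivating HIV-1 lentiviral transfer plasmid (pLV backbone, about 9.3 kb) for expressing the human long noncoding RNA EPB41L4A-AS1 in mammalian cells. An RSV promoter fused to a truncated 5' LTR drives production of the viral genomic RNA in packaging cells. The Ψ packaging signal with an adjoining gag fragment, the Rev response element and the cPPT/CTS support encapsidation, Rev-dependent nuclear export and efficient transduction. The ΔU3 3' LTR inactivates LTR promoter activity after integration. In bacteria the plasmid is maintained through a high-copy ColE1/pUC-type origin and ampicillin resistance. An f1 origin, an SV40 origin and poly(A) signal, and leftover lac, T7 and T3 elements from the cloning backbone are also present.

The payload sits between Gateway attB1 and attB2 sites, with an attB4 site upstream of the promoter, which suggests assembly by multisite Gateway recombination, although the record lists the cloning method as unknown. The CMV enhancer/promoter transcribes the unspliced form of EPB41L4A-AS1. Consistent with intronic sequence being retained, the annotation detects the snoRNA SNORA13 within the insert. A WPRE follows to enhance transcript stability and expression. The "MUT" version carries a handful of base substitutions in a short stretch of the lncRNA that make it resistant to an antisense oligonucleotide. This makes the construct suited to rescue experiments, in which the endogenous transcript is knocked down while the exogenous copy persists. A separate mouse PGK promoter drives puromycin N-acetyltransferase, allowing selection of stably transduced cells. The associated work concerns cis- and trans-acting transcriptional regulation by this lncRNA and its role in nucleolar biology.
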