Addgene plasmid #242750: pLV-Puro-CMV-EPB41L4A-AS1-unspliced MUT
Purpose: Expresses unspliced EPB41L4A-AS1 in mammalian cells
Depositing lab: Igor Ulitsky. Depositing organization: Weizmann Institute of Science. Publication: EPB41L4A-AS1 long noncoding RNA acts in both cis- and trans-acting transcriptional regulation and controls nucleolar biology. Monziani A, Unfried JP, Cvetanovic T, Ulitsky I. bioRxiv 2025.04.08.647803 10.1101/2025.04.08.647803.
Backbone
  Vector backbone: PLV
  Vector type: Mammalian Expression, Lentiviral
  Selectable markers: Puromycin
Growth in bacteria
  Bacterial resistance: Ampicillin, 100 μg/mL
  Growth temperature: 30°C
  Growth strain: NEB Stable
  Copy number: Unknown
Gene/Insert
  Gene/Insert name: EPB41L4A-AS1
  Species: H. sapiens (human)
  Mutation: AACTTAAAAGCAGCGT → ACCTTAGAAGTAGAGT making it resistant to ASO
  GenBank ID: NR_015370
  Entrez Gene: EPB41L4A-AS1 (a.k.a. C5orf26, NCRNA00219, TIGA1)
  Promoter: CMV
  Cloning method: Unknown
  Sequencing primers: 5′ CCCCATTGACGCAAATGGGCGG
Terms and licenses: Academic/Nonprofit Terms; Industry Terms: Not Available to Industry
Depositor comments: Please visit https://doi.org/10.1101/2025.04.08.647803 for bioRxiv preprint.
How to cite: pLV-Puro-CMV-EPB41L4A-AS1-unspliced MUT was a gift from Igor Ulitsky (Addgene plasmid # 242750 ; http://n2t.net/addgene:242750 ; RRID:Addgene_242750)
